Addgene plasmid #15932: pISH-OCAM
Depositing lab: Peter Mombaerts. Depositing organization: Rockefeller University. Publication: Odorant receptor gene choice is reset by nuclear transfer from mouse olfactory sensory neurons. Li J, Ishii T, Feinstein P, Mombaerts P. Nature. 2004 Mar 25. 428(6981):393-9. 10.1038/nature02433 PubMed 15042081.
Backbone
  Vector backbone: pGEM-T Easy
  Backbone size w/o insert (bp): 3015
Growth in bacteria
  Bacterial resistance: Ampicillin, 100 μg/mL
  Growth temperature: 37°C
  Growth strain: DH5alpha
  Copy number: High Copy
Gene/Insert
  Gene/Insert name: OCAM
  Species: M. musculus (mouse)
  Insert size (bp): 1507
  Entrez Gene: Ncam2 (a.k.a. Ncam-2, Ocam, RNCAM)
  Cloning method: Restriction Enzyme
  Sequencing primers: 5′ T7; 3′ SP6
Terms and licenses: Academic/Nonprofit Terms; Industry Terms: Not Available to Industry
Depositor comments: SacII digestion and SP6 RNA polymerase for antisense probe
How to cite: pISH-OCAM was a gift from Peter Mombaerts (Addgene plasmid # 15932 ; http://n2t.net/addgene:15932 ; RRID:Addgene_15932)
