[The description below was written by a language model from this plasmid's Addgene catalogue record.]
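Description:
pISH-OCAM is a bacterial cloning plasmid built on the pGEM-T Easy backbone (about 3.0 kb) that serves as a template for making in situ hybridization riboprobes. It is maintained as a high-copy plasmid in E. coli under ampicillin selection. The record does not include a feature table, so individual backbone elements are not itemised. However, pGEM-T Easy is a standard vector whose cloning site is flanked by opposing T7 and SP6 phage RNA polymerase promoters, which matches the T7 and SP6 sequencing primers listed for this construct.

The insert is a roughly 1.5 kb fragment of mouse OCAM, the olfactory cell adhesion molecule encoded by Ncam2 (also called RNCAM). The record does not state which part of the transcript the fragment covers. There is no eukaryotic promoter, tag or reporter recorded, and the plasmid is not meant for protein expression. Instead, the plasmid is linearised and transcribed in vitro to produce a run-off RNA of defined length. According to the depositor's note, cutting with SacII and transcribing with SP6 RNA polymerase gives the antisense probe, which hybridises to the endogenous mRNA. This implies the insert is oriented so that T7 would read the sense strand, although the record does not describe a sense control.

The associated study concerns odorant receptor gene choice in mouse olfactory sensory neurons. In that context, the probe would be used to detect Ncam2/OCAM expression in tissue sections. OCAM is commonly used as a marker of a zonal subset of olfactory sensory neurons in the olfactory epithelium.
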