>Addgene plasmid #15932 | pISH-OCAM | depositor partial sequence | sequence record 8438 | Author sequence
GAGAAGTGGTGTCCCCTCAAGAGTTCAAGCAAGGGGAGGATGCAGAAGTGGTTTGCAGAGTGAGCAGTTC
CCCAGCCCCTGCGGTCAGCTGGTTGTACCACAATGAGGAAGTCACCACCATCCCCGACAATCGGTTTGCA
GTGCTTGCAAACAATAATTTGCAGATCCTCAATATCAATAAAAGTGATGAAGGTATATACAGATGTGAAG
GAAGAGTGGAGGCGAGGGGAGAGATTGACTTCCGGGATATCATTGTTATTGTTAACGTTCCACCAGCAAT
CATGATGCCCCAGAAGTCCTTCAATGCTACAGCAGAGAGAGGAGAAGAGATGACCTTAACATGCAAGGCC
TCGGGCTCCCCAGATCCAACCATCTCTTGGTTCAGGAACGGCAAACTCATTGAAGAAAATGAAAAGTATA
TTTTAAAGGGCAGTAATACAGAGCTCACTGTCAGGAACATAATCAATAAAGACGGGGGCTCTTATGTCTG
CAAAGCAACAAACAAGGCAGGAGAAGATCAAAAGCAGGCCTTCCTTCAAGTCTTTGTACAGCCTCATATA
TTACAACTTAAAAATGAGACAACATCTGAGAATGGTCATGTCACACTCGTATGTGAAGCAGAAGGGGAGC
CTGTTCCAGAAATCACATGGAAAAGAGCCATAGATGGAGTCATGTTTTCTGAAGGTGATAAGAGTCCGGA
TGGCCGCATCGAAGTTAAAGGGCAGCATGGACGCTCTTCACTGCACATTAGAGATGTGAAGTTGTCAGAT
TCGGGGAGATATGACTGTGAGGCCGCTAGTCGGATTGGTGGGCACCAGAGGAGCATGCACCTGGACATCG
AATATGCTCCTAAGTTTGTTTCAAATCAGACAATGTATTACTCTTGGGAAGGAAATCCAATCAACATAAG
TTGTGATGTGACAGCAAACCCACCTGCGTCAATCCACTGGAGAAGAGAGAAACTGCTCTTACCAGCTAAG
AATACGACTCATTTAAAAACTCACAGTGTAGGAAGAAAGATGATACTCGAGATTGCCCCCACATCAGACA
ATGACTTTGGACGATATAACTGCACAGCTACTAACCGTATAGGCACAAGATTTCAGGAATATATTCTTGA
ATTAGCAGATGTCCCCTCTAGTCCCCATGGAGTGAAGATTATAGAGCTGTCACAGACCACAGCCAAGATC
TCTTTCAATAAACCCGAATCCCATGGAGGTGTGCCTATTCATCACTATCAAGTGGATGTCAAAGAAGTGG
CATCAGAAACCTGGAAAATAGTACGCTCCCATGGAGTTCAAACGATGGTTGTTTTGAGCAGTCTGGAACC
AAATACGACTTACGAAATTAGGGTTGCAGCAGTGAATGGCAAAGGTCAAGGAGACTACAGTAAAATAGAA
ATATTCCAGACACTGCCAGTCCGTGAGCCAAGTCCCCCTTCCATACATGGACAGCCAAGCAGTGGCAAGA
GTTTTAAAATCAGCATCACCAAGCAAGATGATGGAGG
