>Addgene plasmid #15932 | pISH-OCAM | addgene partial sequence | sequence record 22565 | T7 5'-TAATACGACTCACTATAGGG-3'
ATGCTCCCGGCCGCCATGGCGGCCGCGGGAATTCGATTGAGAAGTGGTGTCCCCTCAAGAGTTCAAGCAA
GGGGAGGATGCAGAAGTGGTTTGCAGAGTGAGCAGTTCCCCAGCCCCTGCGGTCAGCTGGTTGTACCACA
ATGAGGAAGTCACCACCATCCCCGACAATCGGTTTGCAGTGCTTGCAAACAATAATTTGCAGATCCTCAA
TATCAATAAAAGTGATGAAGGTATATACAGATGTGAAGGAAGAGTGGAGGCGAGGGGAGAGATTGACTTC
CGGGATATCATTGTTATTGTTAACGTTCCACCAGCAATCATGATGCCCCAGAAGTCCTTCAATGCTACAG
CAGAGAGAGGAGAAGAGATGACCTTAACATGCAAGGCCTCGGGCTCCCCAGATCCAACCATCTCTTGGTT
CAGGAACGGCAAACTCATTGAAGAAAATGAAAAGTATATTTTAAAGGGCAGTAATACAGAGCTCACTGTC
AGGAACATAATCAATAAAGACGGGGGCTCTTATGTCTGCAAAGCAACAAACAAGGCAGGAGAAGATCAAA
AGCAGGCCTTCCTTCAAGTCTTTGTACAGCCTCATATATTACAACTTAAAAATGAGACAACATCTGAGAA
TGGTCATGTCACACTCGTATGTGAAGCAGAAGGGGAGCCTGTTCCAGAAATCACATGGAAAAGAGCCATA
GATGGAGTCATGTTTTCT
